>Addgene plasmid #148566 | pnYC-NpH-Hs4EHP_52-234opt_AE | depositor full sequence | sequence record 291014 | Full Sequence
GGTATGGCAATGAAAGACGGTGAGCTGGTGATATGGGATAGTGTTCACCCTTGTTACACCGTTTTCCATG
AGCAAACTGAAACGTTTTCATCGCTCTGGAGTGAATACCACGACGATTTCCGGCAGTTTCTACACATATA
TTCGCAAGATGTGGCGTGTTACGGTGAAAACCTGGCCTATTTCCCTAAAGGGTTTATTGAGAATATGTTT
TTCGTCTCAGCCAATCCCTGGGTGAGTTTCACCAGTTTTGATTTAAACGTGGCCAATATGGACAACTTCT
TCGCCCCCGTTTTCACCATGGGCAAATATTATACGCAAGGCGACAAGGTGCTGATGCCGCTGGCGATTCA
GGTTCATCATGCCGTCTGTGATGGCTTCCATGTCGGCAGAATGCTTAATGAATTACAACAGTACTGCGAT
GAGTGGCAGGGCGGGGCGTAATTTTTTTAAGGCAGTTATTGGTGCCCTTAAACGCCTGGTGCTACGCCTG
AATAAGTGATAATAAGCGGATGAATGGCAGAAATTCGAAAGCAAATTCGACCCGGTCGTCGGTTCAGGGC
AGGGTCGTTAAATAGCCGCTTATGTCTATTGCTGGTTTACCGGTTTATTGACTACCGGAAGCAGTGTGAC
CGTGTGCTTCTCAAATGCCTGAGGCCAGTTTGCTCAGGCTCTCCCCGTGGAGGTAATAATTGACGATATG
ATCATTTATTCTGCCTCCCAGAGCCTGATAAAAACGGTTAGCGCTTCGTTAATACAGATGTAGGTGTTCC
ACAGGGTAGCCAGCAGCATCCTGCGATGCAGATCCGGAACATAATGGTGCAGGGCGCTTGTTTCGGCGTG
GGTATGGTGGCAGGCCCCGTGGCCGGGGGACTGTTGGGCGCTGCCGGCACCTGTCCTACGAGTTGCATGA
TAAAGAAGACAGTCATAAGTGCGGCGACGATAGTCATGCCCCGCGCCCACCGGAAGGAGCTACCGGACAG
CGGTGCGGACTGTTGTAACTCAGAATAAGAAATGAGGCCGCTCATGGCGTTGACTCTCAGTCATAGTATC
GTGGTATCACCGGTTGGTTCCACTCTCTGTTGCGGGCAACTTCAGCAGCACGTAGGGGACTTCCGCGTTT
CCAGACTTTACGAAACACGGAAACCGAAGACCATTCATGTTGTTGCTCAGGTCGCAGACGTTTTGCAGCA
GCAGTCGCTTCACGTTCGCTCGCGTATCGGTGATTCATTCTGCTAACCAGTAAGGCAACCCCGCCAGCCT
AGCCGGGTCCTCAACGACAGGAGCACGATCATGCGCACCCGTGGCCAGGACCCAACGCTGCCCGAGATGC
GCCGCGTGCGGCTGCTGGAGATGGCGGACGCGATGGATATGTTCTGCCAAGGGTTGGTTTGCGCATTCAC
AGTTCTCCGCAAGAATTGATTGGCTCCAATTCTTGGAGTGGTGAATCCGTTAGCGAGGTGCCGCCGGCTT
CCATTCAGGTCGAGGTGGCCCGGCTCCATGCACCGCGACGCAACGCGGGGAGGCAGACAAGGTATAGGGC
GGCGCCTACAATCCATGCCAACCCGTTCCATGTGCTCGCCGAGGCGGCATAAATCGCCGTGACGATCAGC
GGTCCAGTGATCGAAGTTAGGCTGGTAAGAGCCGCGAGCGATCCTTGAAGCTGTCCCTGATGGTCGTCAT
CTACCTGCCTGGACAGCATGGCCTGCAACGCGGGCATCCCGATGCCGCCGGAAGCGAGAAGAATCATAAT
GGGGAAGGCCATCCAGCCTCGCGTCGCGAACGCCAGCAAGACGTAGCCCAGCGCGTCGGCCGCCATGCCG
GCGATAATGGCCTGCTTCTCGCCGAAACGTTTGGTGGCGGGACCAGTGACGAAGGCTTGAGCGAGGGCGT
GCAAGATTCCGAATACCGCAAGCGACAGGCCGATCATCGTCGCGCTCCAGCGAAAGCGGTCCTCGCCGAA
AATGACCCAGAGCGCTGCCGGCACCTGTCCTACGAGTTGCATGATAAAGAAGACAGTCATAAGTGCGGCG
ACGATAGTCATGCCCCGCGCCCACCGGAAGGAGCTGACTGGGTTGAAGGCTCTCAAGGGCATCGGTCGAC
GCTCTCCCTTATGCGACTCCTGCATTAGGAAGCAGCCCAGTAGTAGGTTGAGGCCGTTGAGCACCGCCGC
CGCAAGGAATGGTGCATGCAAGGAGATGGCGCCCAACAGTCCCCCGGCCACGGGGCCTGCCACCATACCC
ACGCCGAAACAAGCGCTCATGAGCCCGAAGTGGCGAGCCCGATCTTCCCCATCGGTGATGTCGGCGATAT
AGGCGCCAGCAACCGCACCTGTGGCGCCGGTGATGCCGGCCACGATGCGTCCGGCGTAGAGGATCAGACT
AAGATCTCGATCCCGCGAAATTAATACGACTCACTATAGGGGAATTGTGAGCGGATAACAATTCCCCACT
AGTAATAATTTTGTTTAACTTTAAGAAGGAGATATACCATGGGCAGCAGCCATCATCATCATCATCACAG
CAGCGGTACCGGCAGCGGCCTGGAAGTTCTGTTCCAGGGGCCCCATATGCTCGAGGCAGAACATCCGCTG
CAGTATAACTATACCTTTTGGTATAGCCGTCGTACACCGGGTCGTCCGACCAGCAGCCAGAGCTATGAAC
AGAACATTAAACAAATTGGCACCTTTGCAAGCGTGGAACAGTTTTGGCGTTTTTATAGCCATATGGTTCG
TCCGGGTGATCTGACAGGTCATAGCGATTTTCACCTGTTTAAAGAAGGCATTAAACCGATGTGGGAAGAT
GATGCAAACAAAAATGGTGGCAAATGGATTATTCGTCTGCGTAAAGGTCTGGCAAGCCGTTGTTGGGAAA
ATCTGATTCTGGCAATGCTGGGTGAACAGTTTATGGTTGGTGAAGAAATTTGTGGTGCAGTTGTTAGCGT
TCGTTTTCAAGAAGATATTATCAGCATCTGGAATAAAACCGCAAGCGATCAGGCAACCACCGCACGTATT
CGTGATACCCTGCGTCGTGTTCTGAATCTGCCTCCGAATACCATTATGGAATACAAAACCCATACCGATA
GCATCAAAATGCCTGGTCGTCTGGGTCCGCAGCGTCTGCTGTTTTGAGCTAGCCCTAGGAGATCCGGCTG
CTAACAAAGCCCGAAAGGAAGCTGAGTTGGCTGCTGCCACCGCTGAGCAATAACTAGCATAACCCCTTGG
GGCCTCTAAACGGGTCTTGAGGGGTTTTTTGCTGAAAGGAGGAACTATATCCGGATATCCCGCAAGAGGC
CCGGCAGTACCGGCATAACCAAGCCTATGCCTACAGCATCCAGGGTGACGGTGCCGAGGATGACGATGAG
CGCATTGTTAGATTTCATACACGGTGCCTGACTGCGTTAGCAATTTAACTGTGATAAACTACCGCATTAA
AGCTTATCGATGATAAGCTGTCAAACATGAGAATTACAACTTATATCGTATGGGGCTGACTTCAGGTGCT
ACATTTGAAGAGATAAATTGCACTGAAATCAAGAAATATTTTATCTGATTAATAAGATGATCTTCTTGAG
ATCGTTTTGGTCTGCGCGTAATCTCTTGCTCTGAAAACGAAAAAACCGCCTTGCAGGGCGGTTTTTCGAA
GGTTCTCTGAGCTACCAACTCTTTGAACCGAGGTAACTGGCTTGGAGGAGCGCAGTCACCAAAACTTGTC
CTTTCAGTTTAGCCTTAACCGGCGCATGACTTCAAGACTAACTCCTCTAAATCAATTACCAGTGGCTGCT
GCCAGTGGTGCTTTTGCATGTCTTTCCGGGTTGGACTCAAGACGATAGTTACCGGATAAGGCGCAGCGGT
CGGACTGAACGGGGGGTTCGTGCATACAGTCCAGCTTGGAGCGAACTGCCTACCCGGAACTGAGTGTCAG
GCGTGGAATGAGACAAACGCGGCCATAACAGCGGAATGACACCGGTAAACCGAAAGGCAGGAACAGGAGA
GCGCACGAGGGAGCCGCCAGGGGGAAACGCCTGGTATCTTTATAGTCCTGTCGGGTTTCGCCACCACTGA
TTTGAGCGTCAGATTTCGTGATGCTTGTCAGGGGGGCGGAGCCTATGGAAAAACGGCTTTGCCGCGGCCC
TCTCACTTCCCTGTTAAGTATCTTCCTGGCATCTTCCAGGAAATCTCCGCCCCGTTCGTAAGCCATTTCC
GCTCGCCGCAGTCGAACGACCGAGCGTAGCGAGTCAGTGAGCGAGGAAGCGGAATATATCCTGTATCACA
TATTCTGCTGACGCACCGGTGCAGCCTTTTTTCTCCTGCCACATGAAGCACTTCACTGACACCCTCATCA
GTGCCAACATAGTAAGCCAGTATACACTCCCCTAGCGCTGATGTCCGGCGGTGCTTTTGCCGTTACGCAC
CACCCCGTCAGTAGCTGAACAGGAGGGACAGCTGATAGAAACAGAAGCCACTGGAGCACCTCAAAAACAC
CATCATACACTAAATCAGTAAGTTGGCAGCATCACCCGACGCACTTTGCGCCGAATAAATACCTGTGACG
GAAGATCACTTCGCAGAATAAATAAATCCTGGTGTCCCTGTTGATACCGGGAAGCCCTGGGCCAACTTTT
GGCGAAAATGAGACGTTGATCGGCACGTAAGAGGTTCCAACTTTCACCATAATGAAATAAGATCACTACC
GGGCGTATTTTTTGAGTTATCGAGATTTTCAGGAGCTAAGGAAGCTAAAATGGAGAAAAAAATCACTGGA
TATACCACCGTTGATATATCCCAATGGCATCGTAAAGAACATTTTGAGGCATTTCAGTCAGTTGCTCAAT
GTACCTATAACCAGACCGTTCAGCTGGATATTACGGCCTTTTTAAAGACCGTAAAGAAAAATAAGCACAA
GTTTTATCCGGCCTTTATTCACATTCTTGCCCGCCTGATGAATGCTCATCCGGAATTC
Features (pLannotate 1.2.2; 18 found; start..end, strand, type, name):
    739..834     -  CDS            resD (fragment): REDF_ECOLI - Also known as D. Protein inferred from homology: Swiss-Prot protein existence level 3. Acts as a repressor of transcription and as a site-specific resolvase that cleaves at the RfsF site. From Escherichia coli (strain K12).
    824..881     +  CDS            TcR (fragment): tetracycline efflux protein; tet; confers resistance to tetracycline
    878..971     -  CDS            TcR (fragment): tetracycline efflux protein; tet; confers resistance to tetracycline
   1475..2375    -  CDS            TcR (fragment): tetracycline efflux protein; tet; confers resistance to tetracycline
   2402..2420    +  promoter       T7 promoter: promoter for bacteriophage T7 RNA polymerase
   2421..2445    +  protein_bind   lac operator: The lac repressor binds to the lac operator to inhibit transcription in E. coli. This inhibition can be relieved by adding lactose or isopropyl-β-D-thiogalactopyranoside (IPTG). lac repressor encoded by lacI
   2460..2482    +  RBS            RBS: efficient ribosome binding site from bacteriophage T7 gene 10 (Olins and Rangwala, 1989)
   2501..2517    +  CDS            capTEV™ (fragment): composite tag for in vivo biotinylation, TEV protease cleavage, and 6xHis tagging
   2576..3124    +  CDS            EIF4E2 (fragment): IF4E2_HUMAN - Also known as EIF4EL3. Experimental evidence at protein level: Swiss-Prot protein existence level 1. Recognizes and binds the 7-methylguanosine-containing mRNA cap during an early step in the initiation (PubMed:17368478, PubMed:25624349, PubMed:9582349). Acts as a repressor of translation initiation (PubMed:22751931). In contrast to EIF4E, it is unable to bind eIF4G (EIF4G1, EIF4G2 or EIF4G3), suggesting that it acts by competing with EIF4E and block assembly of eIF4F at the cap (By similarity). In P-bodies, component of a complex that promotes miRNA- mediated translational repre
   3147..3196    +  CDS            SET1 (fragment): solubility-enhancement tag derived from T7 phage gene 10B
   3204..3251    +  terminator     T7 terminator: transcription terminator for bacteriophage T7 RNA polymerase
   3274..3378    -  CDS            TcR (fragment): tetracycline efflux protein; tet; confers resistance to tetracycline
   3426..3454    -  promoter       tet promoter: E. coli promoter for tetracycline efflux protein gene
   3566..4111    +  rep_origin     p15A ori: Plasmids containing the medium-copy-number p15A origin of replication can be propagated in E. coli cells that contain a second plasmid with the ColE1 origin.
   4199..4254    +  rep_origin     RSF ori (fragment): Plasmids containing the RSF 1030 origin of replication can be propagated in E. coli cells that contain additional plasmids with compatible origins.
   4373..4516    -  mobile_element IS1 (fragment): prokaryotic transposable element IS1
   4637..4739    +  promoter       cat promoter: promoter of the E. coli cat gene encoding chloramphenicol acetyltransferase
   4740..441     +  CDS            CmR (across the origin): chloramphenicol acetyltransferase; cat; confers resistance to chloramphenicol
