[The description below was written by a language model from this plasmid's Addgene catalogue record and pLannotate feature annotations shown in this document.]
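Description:
pnYC-NpH-Hs4EHP_52-234opt_AE is a bacterial expression plasmid of about 5 kb for producing a truncated form of human 4EHP (EIF4E2, the eIF4E-homologous cap-binding protein) in E. coli. The catalogue lists the backbone as unknown, but the annotated features point to a pACYC-type architecture. These include a p15A origin of replication, a chloramphenicol acetyltransferase gene with its own cat promoter, and several disrupted tetracycline-resistance fragments plus the tet promoter flanking the expression cassette. This suggests the cassette was inserted into the former TcR gene. Selection is by chloramphenicol and the plasmid is recorded as low copy. Because p15A is compatible with ColE1-type origins, such a vector can be maintained alongside a second plasmid for co-expression of a binding partner, although the record does not state this intent explicitly.

The expression cassette consists of a T7 promoter followed by a lac operator, the phage T7 gene 10 ribosome binding site, the coding region and a T7 terminator. Transcription therefore depends on T7 RNA polymerase and is inducible with IPTG. A short match to a His/TEV-type composite tag lies just upstream of the insert, consistent with an N-terminal histidine tag, though the exact tag and any protease site are not specified in the record. The insert covers residues 52–234 of 4EHP and derives from a synthetic gene codon-optimised for E. coli. The small "SET1" hit downstream is probably T7 gene 10-derived vector sequence preceding the terminator rather than a functional fusion. The plasmid was deposited in connection with work on how GIGYF1/2 proteins selectively bind 4EHP, and it is suited to producing recombinant 4EHP for biochemical or structural studies.
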