Addgene plasmid #148566: pnYC-NpH-Hs4EHP_52-234opt_AE
Purpose: Bacterial Expression of Hs4EHP_52-234opt
Depositing lab: Elisa Izaurralde. Depositing organization: Max Planck Institute for Developmental Biology. Publication: GIGYF1/2 proteins use auxiliary sequences to selectively bind to 4EHP and repress target mRNA expression. Peter D, Weber R, Sandmeir F, Wohlbold L, Helms S, Bawankar P, Valkov E, Igreja C, Izaurralde E. Genes Dev. 2017 Jun 1;31(11):1147-1161. doi: 10.1101/gad.299420.117. Epub 2017 Jul 11. PubMed 28698298.
Backbone
  Vector backbone: Unknown
  Vector type: Bacterial Expression
Growth in bacteria
  Bacterial resistance: Chloramphenicol, 25 μg/mL
  Growth temperature: 37°C
  Growth strain: DH5alpha
  Copy number: Low Copy
Gene/Insert
  Gene/Insert name: Hs4EHP_52-234opt
  Species: H. sapiens (human)
  Entrez Gene: EIF4E2 (a.k.a. 4E-LP, 4EHP, EIF4EL3, IF4e, h4EHP)
  Cloning method: Unknown
Terms and licenses: Academic/Nonprofit Terms; Industry Terms: Not Available to Industry
Depositor comments: Geneart clone of Hs4EHP codon optimized for expression in E.coli. sequence based on the sequence given by NM_008446.3 Plasmids from this collection were made available to the research community and donated after the lab closed. Please note that the sequence provided by the depositing laboratory may be theoretical/predicted or based on Sanger sequencing results. There may be discrepancies between sequencing results obtained by Addgene and the depositor sequence. If an Addgene verified sequence is not available, please contact before placing your order to request that our lab fully sequence the plasmid.
How to cite: pnYC-NpH-Hs4EHP_52-234opt_AE was a gift from Elisa Izaurralde (Addgene plasmid # 148566 ; http://n2t.net/addgene:148566 ; RRID:Addgene_148566)
